Addgene plasmid #207740: qTAG-C-3xHA-Zeo
Purpose: (Empty Backbone) Empty C-terminus donor cassette. Integrate homology arms to target the C-terminus insertion of a 3xHA-2A-Zeo cassette
Depositing lab: Laurence Pelletier. Depositing organization: Sinai Health System. Publication: qTAG: an adaptable plasmid scaffold for CRISPR-based endogenous tagging. Philip R, Sharma A, Matellan L, Erpf AC, Hsu WH, Tkach JM, Wyatt HDM, Pelletier L. EMBO J. 2024 Dec 12. doi: 10.1038/s44318-024-00337-5. PubMed 39668248.
Backbone
  Vector backbone: pUC19
  Backbone manufacturer: Invitrogen
  Backbone size (bp): 2686
  Vector type: Mammalian Expression, CRISPR ; Donor Cassette
  Selectable markers: Zeocin
Growth in bacteria
  Bacterial resistance: Ampicillin, 100 μg/mL
  Growth temperature: 37°C
  Growth strain: DH5alpha
  Copy number: High Copy
Gene/Insert
  Gene/Insert name: None
Terms and licenses: Academic/Nonprofit Terms; Industry Terms: Not Available to Industry
Depositor comments: Please visit https://www.biorxiv.org/content/10.1101/2023.11.01.565029v3 for bioRxiv preprint.
How to cite: qTAG-C-3xHA-Zeo was a gift from Laurence Pelletier (Addgene plasmid # 207740 ; http://n2t.net/addgene:207740 ; RRID:Addgene_207740)
