[The description below was written by a language model from this plasmid's Addgene catalogue record and pLannotate feature annotations shown in this document.]
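Description:
qTAG-C-3xHA-Zeo is an empty donor-cassette plasmid from the qTAG scaffold system for CRISPR-based endogenous tagging in mammalian cells. It is built on a pUC19 backbone and is propagated in E. coli as a high-copy plasmid through the ColE1/pUC-type origin, with selection on ampicillin via the β-lactamase gene and its own promoter. Remnants of the pUC19 lac region (lacZα fragment, lac promoter and operator, CAP binding site, a lacI fragment) flank the cassette, and short bom and rop fragments are also annotated. These are backbone leftovers rather than functional parts of the payload.

The payload is a promoterless C-terminal tagging cassette described as 3xHA-2A-Zeo. The feature table detects only a short fragment of the 3xHA epitope tag, followed by a lox71 site, the ble gene from Streptoalloteichus hindustanus (conferring resistance to bleomycin-family antibiotics such as zeocin), and a lox66 site. The 2A peptide named in the catalogue entry is not separately annotated. No gene insert or homology arms are present: the user adds arms matching the 3′ end of a chosen coding sequence, so that homology-directed repair after a CRISPR-induced break places the cassette in frame at the protein's C-terminus. The record lists no mammalian promoter, so ble expression presumably depends on the targeted locus. The 2A sequence would separate the resistance protein from the HA-tagged target, so zeocin selection enriches for correctly integrated, expressing cells. The mutant lox sites bracketing ble would permit Cre-mediated removal of the marker after selection, and lox71/lox66 recombination leaves a poorly reactive double-mutant site.
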