Features (pLannotate 1.2.2; 14 found; start..end, strand, type, name):
    137..236     +  misc_feature   bom (fragment): basis of mobility region from pBR322
    242..399     -  CDS            lacZα (fragment): LacZα fragment of β-galactosidase; lacZ fragment
    444..460     +  CDS            3xHA (fragment): three tandem HA epitope tags
    546..579     +  protein_bind   lox71: Left element (LE) mutant of loxP (Araki et al., 2010). Cre-mediated recombination occurs in the 8-bp core sequence (GCATACAT). Cre recombinase
    654..1025    +  CDS            ble: BLE_STRHI - Experimental evidence at protein level: Swiss-Prot protein existence level 1. Binding protein with a strong affinity to the bleomycin family of antibiotics. From Streptoalloteichus hindustanus.
   1032..1065    +  protein_bind   lox66: Right element (RE) mutant of loxP (Araki et al., 2010). Cre-mediated recombination occurs in the 8-bp core sequence (GCATACAT). Cre recombinase
   1134..1150    -  protein_bind   lac operator: The lac repressor binds to the lac operator to inhibit transcription in E. coli. This inhibition can be relieved by adding lactose or isopropyl-β-D-thiogalactopyranoside (IPTG). lac repressor encoded by lacI
   1158..1188    -  promoter       lac promoter: promoter for the E. coli lac operon
   1203..1224    -  protein_bind   CAP binding site: CAP binding activates transcription in the presence of cAMP. E. coli catabolite activator protein
   1237..1329    -  CDS            lacI (fragment): lac repressor; lacI; The lac repressor binds to the lac operator to inhibit transcription in E. coli. This inhibition can be relieved by adding lactose or isopropyl-β-D-thiogalactopyranoside (IPTG).
   1512..2100    -  rep_origin     ori: high-copy-number ColE1/pMB1/pBR322/pUC origin of replication
   2271..3131    -  CDS            AmpR: β-lactamase; bla; confers resistance to ampicillin, carbenicillin, and related antibiotics
   3132..3236    -  promoter       AmpR promoter: bla
   3331..35      +  CDS            rop (fragment) (across the origin): Rop protein, which maintains plasmids at low copy number; rop
>Addgene plasmid #207740 | qTAG-C-3xHA-Zeo | addgene full sequence | sequence record 413788 | Addgene NGS Result
TCGCGCGTTTCGGTGATGACGGTGAAAACCTCTGACACATGCAGCTCCCGGAGACGGTCACAGCTTGTCT
GTAAGCGGATGCCGGGAGCAGACAAGCCCGTCAGGGCGCGTCAGCGGGTGTTGGCGGGTGTCGGGGCTGG
CTTAACTATGCGGCATCAGAGCAGATTGTACTGAGAGTGCACCATATGCGGTGTGAAATACCGCACAGAT
GCGTAAGGAGAAAATACCGCATCAGGCGCCATTCGCCATTCAGGCTGCGCAACTGTTGGGAAGGGCGATC
GGTGCGGGCCTCTTCGCTATTACGCCAGCTGGCGAAAGGGGGATGTGCTGCAAGGCGATTAAGTTGGGTA
ACGCCAGGGTTTTCCCAGTCACGACGTTGTAAAACGACGGCCAGTGAATTCGGAGGAAGCGGAGGATCTG
GCGGTACCGGTGGAGGCGGATCTTACCCATACGATGTTCCAGATTACGCTTACCCCTACGACGTGCCTGA
TTATGCCTACCCATACGATGTGCCAGACTATGCCGGAGGTGGCGGATCAACGCGTTACCGTTCGTATAGC
ATACATTATACGAAGTTATCTGGATCCGGAGCTACTAACTTCAGCCTGCTGAAGCAGGCCGGAGACGTGG
AGGAGAACCCTGGACCTTCTAGAATGGCCAAGTTGACCAGTGCCGTTCCGGTGCTCACCGCGCGCGACGT
CGCCGGAGCGGTCGAGTTCTGGACCGACCGGCTCGGGTTCAGCCGGGACTTCGTGGAGGACGACTTCGCC
GGTGTGGTCCGGGACGACGTGACCCTGTTCATCAGCGCGGTCCAGGACCAGGTGGTGCCGGACAACACCC
TGGCCTGGGTGTGGGTGCGCGGCCTGGACGAGCTGTACGCCGAGTGGTCGGAGGTCGTGTCCACGAACTT
CCGGGACGCCTCCGGGCCGGCCATGACCGAGATCGGCGAGCAGCCGTGGGGGCGGGAGTTCGCCCTGCGC
GACCCGGCCGGCAACTGCGTGCACTTCGTGGCCGAGGAGCAGGACCCCGGGATAACTTCGTATAGCATAC
ATTATACGAACGGTAGCCTCGAGACCGGTAAGAGCAAGTGAAAGCTTGGCGTAATCATGGTCATAGCTGT
TTCCTGTGTGAAATTGTTATCCGCTCACAATTCCACACAACATACGAGCCGGAAGCATAAAGTGTAAAGC
CTGGGGTGCCTAATGAGTGAGCTAACTCACATTAATTGCGTTGCGCTCACTGCCCGCTTTCCAGTCGGGA
AACCTGTCGTGCCAGCTGCATTAATGAATCGGCCAACGCGCGGGGAGAGGCGGTTTGCGTATTGGGCGCT
CTTCCGCTTCCTCGCTCACTGACTCGCTGCGCTCGGTCGTTCGGCTGCGGCGAGCGGTATCAGCTCACTC
AAAGGCGGTAATACGGTTATCCACAGAATCAGGGGATAACGCAGGAAAGAACATGTGAGCAAAAGGCCAG
CAAAAGGCCAGGAACCGTAAAAAGGCCGCGTTGCTGGCGTTTTTCCATAGGCTCCGCCCCCCTGACGAGC
ATCACAAAAATCGACGCTCAAGTCAGAGGTGGCGAAACCCGACAGGACTATAAAGATACCAGGCGTTTCC
CCCTGGAAGCTCCCTCGTGCGCTCTCCTGTTCCGACCCTGCCGCTTACCGGATACCTGTCCGCCTTTCTC
CCTTCGGGAAGCGTGGCGCTTTCTCATAGCTCACGCTGTAGGTATCTCAGTTCGGTGTAGGTCGTTCGCT
CCAAGCTGGGCTGTGTGCACGAACCCCCCGTTCAGCCCGACCGCTGCGCCTTATCCGGTAACTATCGTCT
TGAGTCCAACCCGGTAAGACACGACTTATCGCCACTGGCAGCAGCCACTGGTAACAGGATTAGCAGAGCG
AGGTATGTAGGCGGTGCTACAGAGTTCTTGAAGTGGTGGCCTAACTACGGCTACACTAGAAGAACAGTAT
TTGGTATCTGCGCTCTGCTGAAGCCAGTTACCTTCGGAAAAAGAGTTGGTAGCTCTTGATCCGGCAAACA
AACCACCGCTGGTAGCGGTGGTTTTTTTGTTTGCAAGCAGCAGATTACGCGCAGAAAAAAAGGATCTCAA
GAAGATCCTTTGATCTTTTCTACGGGGTCTGACGCTCAGTGGAACGAAAACTCACGTTAAGGGATTTTGG
TCATGAGATTATCAAAAAGGATCTTCACCTAGATCCTTTTAAATTAAAAATGAAGTTTTAAATCAATCTA
AAGTATATATGAGTAAACTTGGTCTGACAGTTACCAATGCTTAATCAGTGAGGCACCTATCTCAGCGATC
TGTCTATTTCGTTCATCCATAGTTGCCTGACTCCCCGTCGTGTAGATAACTACGATACGGGAGGGCTTAC
CATCTGGCCCCAGTGCTGCAATGATACCGCGAGACCCACGCTCACCGGCTCCAGATTTATCAGCAATAAA
CCAGCCAGCCGGAAGGGCCGAGCGCAGAAGTGGTCCTGCAACTTTATCCGCCTCCATCCAGTCTATTAAT
TGTTGCCGGGAAGCTAGAGTAAGTAGTTCGCCAGTTAATAGTTTGCGCAACGTTGTTGCCATTGCTACAG
GCATCGTGGTGTCACGCTCGTCGTTTGGTATGGCTTCATTCAGCTCCGGTTCCCAACGATCAAGGCGAGT
TACATGATCCCCCATGTTGTGCAAAAAAGCGGTTAGCTCCTTCGGTCCTCCGATCGTTGTCAGAAGTAAG
TTGGCCGCAGTGTTATCACTCATGGTTATGGCAGCACTGCATAATTCTCTTACTGTCATGCCATCCGTAA
GATGCTTTTCTGTGACTGGTGAGTACTCAACCAAGTCATTCTGAGAATAGTGTATGCGGCGACCGAGTTG
CTCTTGCCCGGCGTCAATACGGGATAATACCGCGCCACATAGCAGAACTTTAAAAGTGCTCATCATTGGA
AAACGTTCTTCGGGGCGAAAACTCTCAAGGATCTTACCGCTGTTGAGATCCAGTTCGATGTAACCCACTC
GTGCACCCAACTGATCTTCAGCATCTTTTACTTTCACCAGCGTTTCTGGGTGAGCAAAAACAGGAAGGCA
AAATGCCGCAAAAAAGGGAATAAGGGCGACACGGAAATGTTGAATACTCATACTCTTCCTTTTTCAATAT
TATTGAAGCATTTATCAGGGTTATTGTCTCATGAGCGGATACATATTTGAATGTATTTAGAAAAATAAAC
AAATAGGGGTTCCGCGCACATTTCCCCGAAAAGTGCCACCTGACGTCTAAGAAACCATTATTATCATGAC
ATTAACCTATAAAAATAGGCGTATCACGAGGCCCTTTCGTC
